Addgene plasmid #91824: pDD372
Purpose: Codon-optimized GFP donor for the SapTrap cloning system
Depositing lab: Bob Goldstein. Depositing organization: University of North Carolina at Chapel Hill. Publication: SapTrap assembly of repair templates for Cas9-triggered homologous recombination with a self-excising cassette. Dickinson D, Slabodnick M, Chen A, Goldstein B. MicroPubl Biol. 2018 May 1;2018:10.17912/W2KT0N. doi: 10.17912/W2KT0N. PubMed 32550377.
Backbone
  Vector backbone: pDONR221
  Vector type: Worm Expression, CRISPR
Growth in bacteria
  Bacterial resistance: Kanamycin, 50 μg/mL
  Growth temperature: 37°C
  Growth strain: DH5alpha
  Copy number: High Copy
Gene/Insert
  Gene/Insert name: GFP-C1
  Species: Synthetic
  Insert size (bp): 864
  Cloning method: Gateway Cloning
  Sequencing primers: 5′ M13-F20; 3′ T7
Terms and licenses: Academic/Nonprofit Terms; Industry Terms: Not Available to Industry
How to cite: pDD372 was a gift from Bob Goldstein (Addgene plasmid # 91824 ; http://n2t.net/addgene:91824 ; RRID:Addgene_91824)
