[The description below was written by a language model from this plasmid's Addgene catalogue record and pLannotate feature annotations shown in this document.]
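Description:
pDD372 is a small (about 3.4 kb) donor plasmid built on the pDONR221 Gateway backbone that supplies a GFP module for the SapTrap cloning system, a modular assembly method for making repair templates for Cas9-triggered homologous recombination in C. elegans. It is propagated in E. coli as a high-copy plasmid from a ColE1/pUC-type origin and is selected with kanamycin through an aminoglycoside phosphotransferase (KanR) gene. The backbone also carries rrnB T1 and T2 transcription terminators upstream of the cloning region, which insulate the insert from read-through transcription, plus short lacI and lacZα fragments that appear to be non-functional remnants. A T7 promoter lies just outside the insert, and the record lists T7 as one of the sequencing primer sites.

The insert, named GFP-C1 and listed as an 864 bp synthetic sequence, sits between attL1 and attL2 sites, consistent with entry into pDONR221 by Gateway recombination. The feature table identifies it as a monomeric enhanced GFP coding sequence optimised for C. elegans expression and containing synthetic introns; it is annotated as a fragment, so the match to the reference covers only part of the recorded insert. No worm promoter or 3′ UTR is annotated, which fits its role as a part donor rather than an expression construct. The GFP segment is meant to be released and joined with homology arms and other modules, such as the self-excising selection cassette named in the associated publication title, to create fluorescent protein knock-in templates. The record does not annotate the restriction sites used for that assembly.
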