Features (pLannotate 1.2.2; 10 found; start..end, strand, type, name):
    121..213     +  CDS            lacI (fragment): lac repressor; lacI; The lac repressor binds to the lac operator to inhibit transcription in E. coli. This inhibition can be relieved by adding lactose or isopropyl-β-D-thiogalactopyranoside (IPTG).
    268..295     -  terminator     rrnB T2 terminator: transcription terminator T2 from the E. coli rrnB gene
    427..470     +  terminator     rrnB T1 terminator: Escherichia coli rrnB; transcription terminator T1 from the E. coli rrnB gene
    517..553     -  CDS            lacZα (fragment): LacZα fragment of β-galactosidase; lacZ fragment
    569..668     +  protein_bind   attL1: mutant version of attL; recombination site for the Gateway® LR reaction LR Clonase™
    698..1540    +  CDS            mEGFP (fragment): monomeric enhanced GFP, optimized with synthetic introns for expression in C. elegans
   1549..1648    -  protein_bind   attL2: mutant version of attL; recombination site for the Gateway® LR reaction LR Clonase™
   1666..1684    -  promoter       T7 promoter: promoter for bacteriophage T7 RNA polymerase
   1818..2627    +  CDS            KanR: aminoglycoside phosphotransferase; aph(3')-Ia; confers resistance to kanamycin in bacteria or G418 (Geneticin®) in eukaryotes
   2774..3362    +  rep_origin     ori: high-copy-number ColE1/pMB1/pBR322/pUC origin of replication
>Addgene plasmid #91824 | pDD372 | addgene full sequence | sequence record 178616 | Addgene NGS Result
CTTTCCTGCGTTATCCCCTGATTCTGTGGATAACCGTATTACCGCCTTTGAGTGAGCTGATACCGCTCGC
CGCAGCCGAACGACCGAGCGCAGCGAGTCAGTGAGCGAGGAAGCGGAAGAGCGCCCAATACGCAAACCGC
CTCTCCCCGCGCGTTGGCCGATTCATTAATGCAGCTGGCACGACAGGTTTCCCGACTGGAAAGCGGGCAG
TGAGCGCAACGCAATTAATACGCGTACCGCTAGCCAGGAAGAGTTTGTAGAAACGCAAAAAGGCCATCCG
TCAGGATGGCCTTCTGCTTAGTTTGATGCCTGGCAGTTTATGGCGGGCGTCCTGCCCGCCACCCTCCGGG
CCGTTGCTTCACAACGTTCAAATCCGCTCCCGGCGGATTTGTCCTACTCAGGAGAGCGTTCACCGACAAA
CAACAGATAAAACGAAAGGCCCAGTCTTCCGACTGAGCCTTTCGTTTTATTTGATGCCTGGCAGTTCCCT
ACTCTCGCGTTAACGCTAGCATGGATGTTTTCCCAGTCACGACGTTGTAAAACGACGGCCAGTCTTAAGC
TCGGGCCCCAAATAATGATTTTATTTTGACTGATAGTGACCTGTTCGTTGCAACAAATTGATGAGCAATG
CTTTTTTATAATGCCAACTTTGTACAAAAAAGCAGGCTGCTCTTCGATGAGTAAAGGAGAAGAATTGTTC
ACTGGAGTTGTCCCAATCCTCGTCGAGCTCGACGGAGACGTCAACGGACACAAGTTCTCCGTCTCCGGAG
AGGGAGAGGGAGACGCCACCTACGGAAAGCTCACCCTCAAGTTCATCTGCACCACCGGAAAGCTCCCAGT
CCCATGGCCAACCCTCGTCACCACCTTCTGCTACGGAGTCCAATGCTTCTCCCGTTACCCAGACCACATG
AAGCGTCACGACTTCTTCAAGTCCGCCATGCCAGAGGGATACGTCCAAGAGCGTACCATCTTCTTCAAGG
TAAGTTTAAACATATATATACTAACTACTGATTATTTAAATTTTCAGGACGACGGAAACTACAAGACCCG
TGCCGAGGTCAAGTTCGAGGGAGACACCCTCGTCAACCGTATCGAGCTCAAGGTAAGTTTAAACAGTTCG
GTACTAACTAACCATACATATTTAAATTTTCAGGGAATCGACTTCAAGGAGGACGGAAACATCCTCGGAC
ACAAGCTCGAGTACAACTACAACTCCCACAACGTCTACATCATGGCCGACAAGCAAAAGAACGGAATCAA
GGTCAACTTCAAGGTAAGTTTAAACATGATTTTACTAACTAACTAATCTGATTTAAATTTTCAGATCCGT
CACAACATCGAGGACGGATCCGTCCAACTCGCCGACCACTACCAACAAAACACCCCAATCGGAGACGGAC
CAGTCCTCCTCCCAGACAACCACTACCTCTCCACCCAATCCGCCCTCTCCAAGGACCCAAACGAGAAGCG
TGACCACATGGTCCTCCTCGAGTTCGTCACCGCCGCCGGAATCACCCACGGAATGGACGAGCTCTACAAG
CGAAGAGCACCCAGCTTTCTTGTACAAAGTTGGCATTATAAGAAAGCATTGCTTATCAATTTGTTGCAAC
GAACAGGTCACTATCAGTCAAAATAAAATCATTATTTGCCATCCAGCTGATATCCCCTATAGTGAGTCGT
ATTACATGGTCATAGCTGTTTCCTGGCAGCTCTGGCCCGTGTCTCAAAATCTCTGATGTTACATTGCACA
AGATAAAAATATATCATCATGAACAATAAAACTGTCTGCTTACATAAACAGTAATACAAGGGGTGTTATG
AGCCATATTCAACGGGAAACGTCGAGGCCGCGATTAAATTCCAACATGGATGCTGATTTATATGGGTATA
AATGGGCTCGCGATAATGTCGGGCAATCAGGTGCGACAATCTATCGCTTGTATGGGAAGCCCGATGCGCC
AGAGTTGTTTCTGAAACATGGCAAAGGTAGCGTTGCCAATGATGTTACAGATGAGATGGTCAGACTAAAC
TGGCTGACGGAATTTATGCCTCTTCCGACCATCAAGCATTTTATCCGTACTCCTGATGATGCATGGTTAC
TCACCACTGCGATCCCCGGAAAAACAGCATTCCAGGTATTAGAAGAATATCCTGATTCAGGTGAAAATAT
TGTTGATGCGCTGGCAGTGTTCCTGCGCCGGTTGCATTCGATTCCTGTTTGTAATTGTCCTTTTAACAGC
GATCGCGTATTTCGTCTCGCTCAGGCGCAATCACGAATGAATAACGGTTTGGTTGATGCGAGTGATTTTG
ATGACGAGCGTAATGGCTGGCCTGTTGAACAAGTCTGGAAAGAAATGCATAAACTTTTGCCATTCTCACC
GGATTCAGTCGTCACTCATGGTGATTTCTCACTTGATAACCTTATTTTTGACGAGGGGAAATTAATAGGT
TGTATTGATGTTGGACGAGTCGGAATCGCAGACCGATACCAGGATCTTGCCATCCTATGGAACTGCCTCG
GTGAGTTTTCTCCTTCATTACAGAAACGGCTTTTTCAAAAATATGGTATTGATAATCCTGATATGAATAA
ATTGCAGTTTCATTTGATGCTCGATGAGTTTTTCTAATCAGAATTGGTTAATTGGTTGTAACACTGGCAG
AGCATTACGCTGACTTGACGGGACGGCGCAAGCTCATGACCAAAATCCCTTAACGTGAGTTACGCGTCGT
TCCACTGAGCGTCAGACCCCGTAGAAAAGATCAAAGGATCTTCTTGAGATCCTTTTTTTCTGCGCGTAAT
CTGCTGCTTGCAAACAAAAAAACCACCGCTACCAGCGGTGGTTTGTTTGCCGGATCAAGAGCTACCAACT
CTTTTTCCGAAGGTAACTGGCTTCAGCAGAGCGCAGATACCAAATACTGTTCTTCTAGTGTAGCCGTAGT
TAGGCCACCACTTCAAGAACTCTGTAGCACCGCCTACATACCTCGCTCTGCTAATCCTGTTACCAGTGGC
TGCTGCCAGTGGCGATAAGTCGTGTCTTACCGGGTTGGACTCAAGACGATAGTTACCGGATAAGGCGCAG
CGGTCGGGCTGAACGGGGGGTTCGTGCACACAGCCCAGCTTGGAGCGAACGACCTACACCGAACTGAGAT
ACCTACAGCGTGAGCTATGAGAAAGCGCCACGCTTCCCGAAGGGAGAAAGGCGGACAGGTATCCGGTAAG
CGGCAGGGTCGGAACAGGAGAGCGCACGAGGGAGCTTCCAGGGGGAAACGCCTGGTATCTTTATAGTCCT
GTCGGGTTTCGCCACCTCTGACTTGAGCGTCGATTTTTGTGATGCTCGTCAGGGGGGCGGAGCCTATGGA
AAAACGCCAGCAACGCGGCCTTTTTACGGTTCCTGGCCTTTTGCTGGCCTTTTGCTCACATGTT
